Addgene plasmid #152820: pGBW-m4133585
Purpose: Mammalian expression plasmid for SARS-CoV-2 M (membrane)
Depositing lab: Ginkgo Bioworks & Benjie Chen. Depositing organization: Ginkgo Bioworks.
Backbone
  Vector backbone: pTwist_CMV_6
  Backbone size w/o insert (bp): 4180
  Vector type: Mammalian Expression
Growth in bacteria
  Bacterial resistance: Ampicillin, 100 μg/mL
  Growth temperature: 37°C
  Growth strain: DH5alpha
  Copy number: High Copy
Gene/Insert
  Gene/Insert name: SARS-CoV-2 M (membrane) (alt names: membrane glycoprotein; M protein)
  Species: Severe acute respiratory syndrome coronavirus 2
  Insert size (bp): 662
  Mutation: wt
  Entrez Gene: M (a.k.a. GU280_gp05)
  Promoter: CMV
  Tag / fusion protein: Cleavable TEV;V5 (C terminal on backbone)
  Cloning method: Unknown
Resource information
  A portion of this plasmid was derived from a plasmid made by: GinkgoBioworks
Depositor comments: NCBI reference sequence: YP_009724393.1
How to cite: pGBW-m4133585 was a gift from Ginkgo Bioworks & Benjie Chen (Addgene plasmid # 152820 ; http://n2t.net/addgene:152820 ; RRID:Addgene_152820)
