[The description below was written by a language model from this plasmid's Addgene catalogue record and pLannotate feature annotations shown in this document.]
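Description:
pGBW-m4133585 is a mammalian expression plasmid built on the pTwist_CMV_6 backbone that carries the wild-type membrane (M) glycoprotein gene of SARS-CoV-2. It is maintained in E. coli as a high-copy plasmid through a ColE1/pUC-type origin of replication and is selected with ampicillin via a full-length β-lactamase (AmpR) gene. No mammalian selection marker is annotated, which points towards use by transient transfection, although the record does not say so explicitly. The sequenced record is about 4.9 kb, consistent with the stated backbone and insert sizes.

Expression is driven by the human cytomegalovirus immediate early enhancer and promoter, which sit directly upstream of the M coding sequence; the annotation tool recognises the promoter region as CMV promoter fragments. An SV40 polyadenylation signal lies downstream of the gene. The catalogue entry lists a TEV-cleavable V5 epitope tag supplied by the backbone at the C terminus of the insert. These elements are not called out in the feature table, but there is unannotated sequence between the end of the M open reading frame and the poly(A) signal where they could lie. The expression cassette and the bacterial maintenance region are bracketed by insulating elements: β-globin 5' and 3' insulators, T7 and rrnG transcription terminators, and a synthetic poly(A) signal upstream of the CMV enhancer. These limit read-through transcription between plasmid modules.

M is a structural envelope protein with a central role in coronavirus morphogenesis and assembly, acting through its interactions with other viral proteins, including regulating localisation of the spike protein at the cis-Golgi. The plasmid suits producing V5-detectable M in mammalian cells for localisation, interaction or assembly studies, with the option of removing the tag using TEV protease.
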