Features (pLannotate 1.2.2; 17 found; start..end, strand, type, name):
      1..304     +  enhancer       CMV enhancer: human cytomegalovirus immediate early enhancer
    377..394     -  promoter       CMV promoter (fragment): human cytomegalovirus (CMV) immediate early promoter
    457..508     +  promoter       CMVd2 promoter: truncated human cytomegalovirus (CMV) immediate early promoter that yields moderately reduced expression relative to the full-length promoter
    583..1248    +  CDS            VME1_SARS2: Experimental evidence at protein level: Swiss-Prot protein existence level 1. Component of the viral envelope that plays a central role in virus morphogenesis and assembly via its interactions with other viral proteins (By similarity). Regulates the localization of S protein at cis-Golgi, the place of virus budding (PubMed:33229438). May act by binding cytoplasmic c-terminus of S (PubMed:33229438). From Severe acute respiratory syndrome coronavirus 2 (2019-nCoV) (SARS-CoV-2).
   1364..1485    -  polyA_signal   SV40 poly(A) signal: SV40 polyadenylation signal
   1508..1577    -  CDS            large T antigen (fragment): large T antigen from SV40 (simian virus 40)
   1600..1646    +  terminator     T7 terminator: transcription terminator for bacteriophage T7 RNA polymerase
   1676..1812    +  terminator     rrnG terminator: transcription terminator from the E. coli ribosomal RNA rrnG operon (Albrechtsen et al., 1991)
   1857..1928    +  misc_feature   3' β-globin insulator: insulator downstream of the human β-globin locus (Farrell et al., 2002)
   2154..2742    -  rep_origin     ori: high-copy-number ColE1/pMB1/pBR322/pUC origin of replication
   2914..2978    -  CDS            bla(M) (fragment): β-lactamase lacking the signal sequence; bla(M); allows cytosolic expression of β-lactamase
   3488..4348    +  CDS            AmpR: β-lactamase; bla; confers resistance to ampicillin, carbenicillin, and related antibiotics
   4361..4497    +  terminator     rrnG terminator: transcription terminator from the E. coli ribosomal RNA rrnG operon (Albrechtsen et al., 1991)
   4649..4720    +  misc_feature   5' β-globin insulator: insulator upstream of the human β-globin locus (Farrell et al., 2002)
   4725..4771    -  terminator     T7 terminator: transcription terminator for bacteriophage T7 RNA polymerase
   4789..4837    -  polyA_signal   poly(A) signal: synthetic polyadenylation signal
   4868..4917    +  enhancer       CMV enhancer (fragment): human cytomegalovirus immediate early enhancer
>Addgene plasmid #152820 | pGBW-m4133585 | addgene full sequence | sequence record 313506 | Addgene NGS Result
CGTTACATAACTTACGGTAAATGGCCCGCCTGGCTGACCGCCCAACGACCCCCGCCCATTGACGTCAATA
ATGACGTATGTTCCCATAGTAACGCCAATAGGGACTTTCCATTGACGTCAATGGGTGGAGTATTTACGGT
AAACTGCCCACTTGGCAGTACATCAAGTGTATCATATGCCAAGTACGCCCCCTATTGACGTCAATGACGG
TAAATGGCCCGCCTGGCATTATGCCCAGTACATGACCTTATGGGACTTTCCTACTTGGCAGTACATCTAC
GTATTAGTCATCGCTATTACCATGCTGATGCGGTTTTGGCAGTACATCAATGGGCGTGGATAGCGGTTTG
ACTCACGGGGATTTCCAAGTCTCCACCCCATTGACGTCAATGGGAGTTTGTTTTGGCACCAAAATCAACG
GGACTTTCCAAAATGTCGTAACAACTCCGCCCCATTGACGCAAATGGGCGGTAGGCGTGTACGGTGGGAG
GTCTATATAAGCAGAGCTGGTTTAGTGAACCGTCAGATCAGATCTTTGTCGATCCTACCATCCACTCGAC
ACACCCGCCAGCGGCCGCCACCATGGCAGATTCCAACGGTACTATTACCGTTGAAGAGCTTAAAAAGCTC
CTTGAACAATGGAACCTAGTAATAGGTTTCCTATTCCTTACATGGATTTGTCTTCTACAATTTGCCTATG
CCAACAGGAATAGGTTTTTGTATATAATTAAGTTAATTTTCCTCTGGCTGTTATGGCCAGTAACTTTAGC
TTGTTTTGTGCTTGCTGCTGTTTACAGAATAAATTGGATCACCGGTGGAATTGCTATCGCAATGGCTTGT
CTTGTAGGCTTGATGTGGCTCAGCTACTTCATTGCTTCTTTCAGACTGTTTGCGCGTACGCGTTCCATGT
GGTCATTCAATCCAGAAACTAACATTCTTCTCAACGTGCCACTCCATGGCACTATTCTGACCAGACCGCT
TCTAGAAAGTGAACTCGTAATCGGAGCTGTGATCCTTCGTGGACATCTTCGTATTGCTGGACACCATCTA
GGACGCTGTGACATCAAGGACCTGCCTAAAGAAATCACTGTTGCTACATCACGAACGCTTTCTTATTACA
AATTGGGAGCTTCGCAGCGTGTAGCAGGTGACTCAGGTTTTGCTGCATACAGTCGCTACAGGATTGGCAA
CTATAAATTAAACACAGACCATTCCAGTAGCAGTGACAATATTGCTTTGCTTGTACAGGAAAACCTTTAC
TTTCAGTCGGGGAAACCTATACCCAATCCACTTCTCGGCTTAGATTCTACCTAAGCTAGCTTGACTGACT
GAGATACAGCGTACCTTCAGCTCACAGACATGATAAGATACATTGATGAGTTTGGACAAACCACAACTAG
AATGCAGTGAAAAAAATGCTTTATTTGTGAAATTTGTGATGCTATTGCTTTATTTGTAACCATTATAAGC
TGCAATAAACAAGTTAACAACAACAATTGCATTCATTTTATGTTTCAGGTTCAGGGGGAGGTGTGGGAGG
TTTTTTAAAGCAAGTAAAACCTCTACAAATGTGGTATTGGCCCATCTCTATCGGTATCGTAGCATAACCC
CTTGGGGCCTCTAAACGGGTCTTGAGGGGTTTTTTGTGCCCCTCGGGCCGGATTGCTATCTACCGGCATT
GGCGCAGAAAAAAATGCCTGATGCGACGCTGCGCGTCTTATACTCCCACATATGCCAGATTCAGCAACGG
ATACGGCTTCCCCAACTTGCCCACTTCCATACGTGTCCTCCTTACCAGAAATTTATCCTTAAGGTCGTCA
GCTATCCTGCAGGCGATCTCTCGATTTCGATCAAGACATTCCTTTAATGGTCTTTTCTGGACACCACTAG
GGGTCAGAAGTAGTTCATCAAACTTTCTTCCCTCCCTAATCTCATTGGTTACCTTGGGCTATCGAAACTT
AATTAACCAGTCAAGTCAGCTACTTGGCGAGATCGACTTGTCTGGGTTTCGACTACGCTCAGAATTGCGT
CAGTCAAGTTCGATCTGGTCCTTGCTATTGCACCCGTTCTCCGATTACGAGTTTCATTTAAATCATGTGA
GCAAAAGGCCAGCAAAAGGCCAGGAACCGTAAAAAGGCCGCGTTGCTGGCGTTTTTCCATAGGCTCCGCC
CCCCTGACGAGCATCACAAAAATCGACGCTCAAGTCAGAGGTGGCGAAACCCGACAGGACTATAAAGATA
CCAGGCGTTTCCCCCTGGAAGCTCCCTCGTGCGCTCTCCTGTTCCGACCCTGCCGCTTACCGGATACCTG
TCCGCCTTTCTCCCTTCGGGAAGCGTGGCGCTTTCTCATAGCTCACGCTGTAGGTATCTCAGTTCGGTGT
AGGTCGTTCGCTCCAAGCTGGGCTGTGTGCACGAACCCCCCGTTCAGCCCGACCGCTGCGCCTTATCCGG
TAACTATCGTCTTGAGTCCAACCCGGTAAGACACGACTTATCGCCACTGGCAGCAGCCACTGGTAACAGG
ATTAGCAGAGCGAGGTATGTAGGCGGTGCTACAGAGTTCTTGAAGTGGTGGCCTAACTACGGCTACACTA
GAAGAACAGTATTTGGTATCTGCGCTCTGCTGAAGCCAGTTACCTTCGGAAAAAGAGTTGGTAGCTCTTG
ATCCGGCAAACAAACCACCGCTGGTAGCGGTGGTTTTTTTGTTTGCAAGCAGCAGATTACGCGCAGAAAA
AAAGGATCTCAAGAAGATCCTTTGATCTTTTCTACGGGGTCTGACGCTCAGTGGAACGAAAACTCACGTT
AAGGGATTTTGGTCATGAGATTATCAAAAAGGATCTTCACCTAGATCCTTTTAAATTAAAAATGAAGTTT
TAAATCAATCTAAAGTATATATGAGTAAACTTGGTCTGACAGTTACCAATGCTTAATCAGTGAGGCACCT
ATCTCAGCGATCTGTCTATTTCGTTCATCCATAGTTGCATTTAAATTTCCGAACTCTCCAAGGCCCTCGT
CGGAAAATCTTCAAACCTTTCGTCCGATCCATCTTGCAGGCTACCTCTCGAACGAACTATCGCAAGTCTC
TTGGCCGGCCTTGCGCCTTGGCTATTGCTTGGCAGCGCCTATCGCCAGGTATTACTCCAATCCCGAATAT
CCGAGATCGGGATCACCCGAGAGAAGTTCAACCTACATCCTCAATCCCGATCTATCCGAGATCCGAGGAA
TATCGAAATCGGGGCGCGCCTGGTGTACCGAGAACGATCCTCTCAGTGCGAGTCTCGACGATCCATATCG
TTGCTTGGCAGTCAGCCAGTCGGAATCCAGCTTGGGACCCAGGAAGTCCAATCGTCAGATATTGTACTCA
AGCCTGGTCACGGCAGCGTACCGATCTGTTTAAACCTAGATATTGATAGTCTGATCGGTCAACGTATAAT
CGAGTCCTAGCTTTTGCAAACATCTATCAAGAGACAGGATCAGCAGGAGGCTTTCGCATGAGTATTCAAC
ATTTCCGTGTCGCCCTTATTCCCTTTTTTGCGGCATTTTGCCTTCCTGTTTTTGCTCACCCAGAAACGCT
GGTGAAAGTAAAAGATGCTGAAGATCAGTTGGGTGCGCGAGTGGGTTACATCGAACTGGATCTCAACAGC
GGTAAGATCCTTGAGAGTTTTCGCCCCGAAGAACGCTTTCCAATGATGAGCACTTTTAAAGTTCTGCTAT
GTGGCGCGGTATTATCCCGTATTGACGCCGGGCAAGAGCAACTCGGTCGCCGCATACACTATTCTCAGAA
TGACTTGGTTGAGTATTCACCAGTCACAGAAAAGCATCTTACGGATGGCATGACAGTAAGAGAATTATGC
AGTGCTGCCATAACCATGAGTGATAACACTGCGGCCAACTTACTTCTGACAACGATTGGAGGACCGAAGG
AGCTAACCGCTTTTTTGCACAACATGGGGGATCATGTAACTCGCCTTGATCGTTGGGAACCGGAGCTGAA
TGAAGCCATACCAAACGACGAGCGTGACACCACGATGCCTGTAGCAATGGCAACAACCTTGCGTAAACTA
TTAACTGGCGAACTACTTACTCTAGCTTCCCGGCAACAGTTGATAGACTGGATGGAGGCGGATAAAGTTG
CAGGACCACTTCTGCGCTCGGCCCTTCCGGCTGGCTGGTTTATTGCTGATAAATCTGGAGCCGGTGAGCG
TGGGTCTCGCGGTATCATTGCAGCACTGGGGCCAGATGGTAAGCCCTCCCGTATCGTAGTTATCTACACG
ACGGGGAGTCAGGCAACTATGGATGAACGAAATAGACAGATCGCTGAGATAGGTGCCTCACTGATTAAGC
ATTGGTAACCGATTCTAGGTGCATTGGCGCAGAAAAAAATGCCTGATGCGACGCTGCGCGTCTTATACTC
CCACATATGCCAGATTCAGCAACGGATACGGCTTCCCCAACTTGCCCACTTCCATACGTGTCCTCCTTAC
CAGAAATTTATCCTTAAGATCCCGAATCGTTTAAACTCGACTCTGGCTCTATCGAATCTCCGTCGTTTCG
AGCTTACGCGAACAGCCGTGGCGCTCATTTGCTCGTCGGGCATCGAATCTCGTCAGCTATCGTCAGCTTA
CCTTTTTGGCAGCGATCGCGGCTCCCGACATCTTGGACCATTAGCTCCACAGGTATCTTCTTCCCTCTAG
TGGTCATAACAGCAGCTTCAGCTACCTCTCAATTCAAAAAACCCCTCAAGACCCGTTTAGAGGCCCCAAG
GGGTTATGCTATCAATCGTTGCGTTACACACACAAAAAACCAACACACATCCATCTTCGATGGATAGCGA
TTTTATTATCTAACTGCTGATCGAGTGTAGCCAGATCTAGTAATCAATTACGGGGTCATTAGTTCATAGC
CCATATATGGAGTTCCG
